>Addgene plasmid #109893 | pHH0103_PREX2_DEP | addgene full sequence | sequence record 215038 | Addgene NGS Result
TTGACAATTAATCATCGGCTCGTATAATGTGTGGAATTGTGAGCGGATAACAATTTCACACAGGAAACAG
CCAGTCCGTTTAGGTGTTTTCACGAGCACTTCACCAACAAGGACCATAGATTATGAAAATCGAAGAACAC
CATCACCATCACCATTCCAGCGGTAAGCTTATGTCCCCTATACTAGGTTATTGGAAAATTAAGGGCCTTG
TGCAACCCACTCGACTTCTTTTGGAATATCTTGAAGAAAAATATGAAGAGCATTTGTATGAGCGCGATGA
AGGTGATAAATGGCGAAACAAAAAGTTTGAATTGGGTTTGGAGTTTCCCAATCTTCCTTATTATATTGAT
GGTGATGTTAAATTAACACAGTCTATGGCCATCATACGTTATATAGCTGACAAGCACAACATGTTGGGTG
GTTGTCCAAAAGAGCGTGCAGAGATTTCAATGCTTGAAGGAGCGGTTTTGGATATTAGATACGGTGTTTC
GAGAATTGCATATAGTAAAGACTTTGAAACTCTCAAAGTTGATTTTCTTAGCAAGCTACCTGAAATGCTG
AAAATGTTCGAAGATCGTTTATGTCATAAAACATATTTAAATGGTGATCATGTAACCCATCCTGACTTCA
TGTTGTATGACGCTCTTGATGTTGTTTTATACATGGACCCAATGTGCCTGGATGCGTTCCCAAAATTAGT
TTGTTTTAAAAAACGTATTGAAGCTATCCCACAAATTGATAAGTACTTGAAATCCAGCAAGTATATAGCA
TGGCCTTTGCAGGGCTGGCAAGCCACGTTTGGTGGTGGCGACCATCCTCCAAAATCGGATCTGGAAGTTC
TGTTCCAGGGGCCCCTGTCCAGCGGTCTGGTTCCGCGTGGTTCCGGTACCGCGGCCCAGCCGGCCGGCAT
GGAACAAGATACGTGGGTGATGATTAGCGAACAAGGCGAAAAACTGTACAAAATGATGTGTCGTCAAGGC
AACCTGATTAAGGATCGTAAACGCAAGCTGACCACGTTTCCGAAATGCTTCCTGGGCAGCGAATTTGTCT
CTTGGCTGCTGGAAATTGGTGAAATCCATCGTCCGGAAGAAGGCGTGCACCTGGGTCAGGCGCTGCTGGA
AAACGGCATTATCCATCACGTTACCGACAAACATCAGTTCAAGCCGGAACAAATGCTGTATCGTTTTCGC
TACGATGACGGCACGTTCTATCCGCGCAATGAAGCGGCCGCATA
[142 nt withheld, positions 1235-1376]
C
[98 nt withheld, positions 1378-1475]
AGTTTGTACTGGTGACGAAACTCAGTGTCTAGCTAGAGTGGC
[149 nt withheld, positions 1518-1666]
T
[41 nt withheld, positions 1668-1708]
T
[62 nt withheld, positions 1710-1771]
A
[35 nt withheld, positions 1773-1807]
CCTCCCTCAATCGGTTGAATGTCGCCCTTTTGTCTTTGGCGCTGGTAAACCATATGAA
[86 nt withheld, positions 1866-1951]
T
[54 nt withheld, positions 1953-2006]
CTAGCGCCGCCCTATACCTTGTCTGCCTCCCCGCGTTGCGTCGCGGTGCATGGAGCCGGGCCACCTCGAC
CTGAATGGAAGCCGGCGGCACCTCGCTAACGGATTCACCACTCCAAGAATTGGAGCCAATCAATTCTTGC
GGAGAACTGTGAATGCGCAAACCAACCCTTGGCAGAACATATCCATCGCGTCCGCCATCTCCAGCAGCCG
CACGCGGCGCATCTCGGGCAGCGTTGGGTCCTGGCCACGGGTGCGCATGATCGTGCTCCTGTCGTTGAGG
ACCCGGCTAGGCTGGCGGGGTTGCCTTACTGGTTAGCAGAATGAATCACCGATACGCGAGCGAACGTGAA
GCGACTGCTGCTGCAAAACGTCTGCGACCTGAGCAACAACATGAATGGTCTTCGGTTTCCGTGTTTCGTA
AAGTCTGGAAACGCGGAAGTCAGCGCCCTGCACCATTATGTTCCGGATCTGCATCGCAGGATGCTGCTGG
CTACCCTGTGGAACACCTACATCTGTATTAACGAAGCGCTGGCATTGACCCTGAGTGATTTTTCTCTGGT
CCCGCCGCATCCATACCGCCAGTTGTTTACCCTCACAACGTTCCAGTAACCGGGCATGTTCATCATCAGT
AACCCGTATCGTGAGCATCCTCTCTCGTTTCATCGGTATCATTACCCCCATGAACAGAAATCCCCCTTAC
ACGGAGGCATCAGTGACCAAACAGGAAAAAACCGCCCTTAACATGGCCCGCTTTATCAGAAGCCAGACAT
TAACGCTTCTGGAGAAACTCAACGAGCTGGACGCGGATGAACAGGCAGACATCTGTGAATCGCTTCACGA
CCACGCTGATGAGCTTTACCGCAGGATCCGCGAAATTGTAAGCGTTAATATTTTGTTAAAATTCGCGTTA
AATTTTTGTTAAATCAGCTCATTTTTTAACCAATAGGCCGAAATCGGCAAAATCCCTTATAAATCAAAAG
AATAGACCGAGATAGGGT
[37 nt withheld, positions 3005-3041]
AAAGAACGTGGACTCCAACGTCAAAGG
[49 nt withheld, positions 3069-3117]
T
[91 nt withheld, positions 3119-3209]
G
[124 nt withheld, positions 3211-3334]
CGCGGATCCTGCCTCGCGCGTTTCGGTGATGACGGTGAAAACCTCTGACACATGCAGCTCCCGGAGACGG
TCACAGCTTGTCTGTAAGCGGATGCCGGGAGCAGACAAGCCCGTCAGGGCGCGTCAGCGGGTGTTGGCGG
GTGTCGGGGCGCAGCCATGACCCAGTCACGTAGCGATAGCGGAGTGTATACTGGCTTAACTATGCGGCAT
CAGAGCAGATTGTACTGAGAGTGCACCATATGCGGTGTGAAATACCGCACAGATGCGTAAGGAGAAAATA
CCGCATCAGGCGCTCTTCCGCTTCCTCGCTCACTGACTCGCTGCGCTCGGTCGTTCGGCTGCGGCGAGCG
GTATCAGCTCACTCAAAGGCGGTAATACGGTTATCCACAGAATCAGGGGATAACGCAGGAAAGAACATGT
GAGCAAAAGGCCAGCAAAAGGCCAGGAACCGTAAAAAGGCCGCGTTGCTGGCGTTTTTCCATAGGCTCCG
CCCCCCTGACGAGCATCACAAAAATCGACGCTCAAGTCAGAGGTGGCGAAACCCGACAGGACTATAAAGA
TACCAGGGTTTCCCCCTGGAAGCTCCCTCGTGCGCTCTCCTGTTCCGACCCTGCCGCTTACCGGATACCT
GTCCGCCTTTCTCCCTTCGGGAAGCGTGGCGCTTTCTCATAGCTCACGCTGTAGGTATCTCAGTTCGGTG
TAGGTCGTTCGCTCCAAGCTGGGCTGTGTGCACGAACCCCCCGTTCAGCCCGACCGCTGCGCCTTATCCG
GTAACTATCGTCTTGAGTCCAACCCGGTAAGACACGACTTATCGCCACTGGCAGCAGCCACTGGTAACAG
GATTAGCAGAGCGAGGTATGTAGGCGGTGCTACAGAGTTCTTGAAGTGGTGGCCTAACTACGGCTACACT
AGAAGGACAGTATTTGGTATCTGCGCTCTGCTGAAGCCAGTTACCTTCGGAAAAAGAGTTGGTAGCTCTT
GATCCGGCAAACAAACCACCGCTGGTAGCGGTGGTTTTTTTGTTTGCAAGCAGCAGATTACGCGCAGAAA
AAAAGGATCTCAAGAAGATCCTTTGATCTTTTCTACGGGGTCTGACGCTCAGTGGAACGAAAACTCACGT
TAAGGGATTTTGGTCATGAGATTATCAAAAAGGATCTTCACCTAGATCCTTTTAAATTAAAAATGAAGTT
TTAAATCAATCTAAAGTATATATGAGTAAACTTGGTCTGACAGTTACCAATGCTTAATCAGTGAGGCACC
TATCTCAGCGATCTGTCTATTTCGTTCATCCATAGTTGCCTGACTCCCCGTCGTGTAGATAACTACGATA
CGGGAGGGCTTACCATCTGGCCCCAGTGCTGCAATGATACCGCGAGACCCACGCTCACCGGCTCCAGATT
TATCAGCAATAAACCAGCCAGCCGGAAGGGCCGAGCGCAGAAGTGGTCCTGCAACTTTATCCGCCTCCAT
CCAGTCTATTAATTGTTGCCGGGAAGCTAGAGTAAGTAGTTCGCCAGTTAATAGTTTGCGCAACGTTGTT
GCCATTGCTGCAGGCATCGTGGTGTCACGCTCGTCGTTTGGTATGGCTTCATTCAGCTCCGGTTCCCAAC
GATCAAGGCGAGTTACATGATCCCCCATGTTGTGCAAAAAAGCGGTTAGCTCCTTCGGTCCTCCGATCGT
TGTCAGAAGTAAGTTGGCCGCAGTGTTATCACTCATGGTTATGGCAGCACTGCATAATTCTCTTACTGTC
ATGCCATCCGTAAGATGCTTTTCTGTGACTGGTGAGTACTCAACCAAGTCATTCTGAGAATAGTGTATGC
GGCGACCGAGTTGCTCTTGCCCGGCGTCAACACGGGATAATACCGCGCCACATAGCAGAACTTTAAAAGT
GCTCATCATTGGAAAACGTTCTTCGGGGCGAAAACTCTCAAGGATCTTACCGCTGTTGAGATCCAGTTCG
ATGTAACCCACTCGTGCACCCAACTGATCTTCAGCATCTTTTACTTTCACCAGCGTTTCTGGGTGAGCAA
AAACAGGAAGGCAAAATGCCGCAAAAAAGGGAATAAGGGCGACACGGAAATGTTGAATACTCATACTCTT
CCTTTTTCAATATTATTGAAGCATTTATCAGGGTTATTGTCTCATGAGCGGATACATATTTGAATGTATT
TAGAAAAATAAACAAATAGGGGTTCCGCGCACATTTCCCCGAAAAGTGCCACCTGACGTCTAAGAAACCA
TTATTATCATGACATTAACCTATAAAAATAGGCGTATCACGAGGCCCTTTCGTCTTCAAGAATTCCCGAC
ACCATCGAATGGTGCAAAACCTTTCGCGGTATGGCATGATAGCGCCCGGAAGAGAGTCAATTCAGGGTGG
TGAATGTGAAACCAGTAACGTTATACGATGTCGCAGAGTATGCCGGTGTCTCTTATCAGACCGTTTCCCG
CGTGGTGAACCAGGCCAGCCACGTTTCTGCGAAAACGCGGGAAAAAGTGGAAGCGGCGATGGCGGAGCTG
AATTACATTCCCAACCGCGTGGCACAACAACTGGCGGGCAAACAGTCGTTGCTGATTGGCGTTGCCACCT
CCAGTCTGGCCCTGCACGCGCCGTCGCAAATTGTCGCGGCGATTAAATCTCGCGCCGATCAACTGGGTGC
CAGCGTGGTGGTGTCGATGGTAGAACGAAGCGGCGTCGAAGCCTGTAAAGCGGCGGTGCACAATCTTCTC
GCGCAACGCGTCAGTGGGCTGATCATTAACTATCCGCTGGATGACCAGGATGCCATTGCTGTGGAAGCTG
CCTGCACTAATGTTCCGGCGTTATTTCTTGATGTCTCTGACCAGACACCCATCAACAGTATTATTTTCTC
CCATGAAGACGGTACGCGACTGGGCGTGGAGCATCTGGTCGCATTGGGTCACCAGCAAATCGCGCTGTTA
GCGGGCCCATTAAGTTCTGTCTCGGCGCGTCTGCGTCTGGCTGGCTGGCATAAATATCTCACTCGCAATC
AAATTCAGCCGATAGCGGAACGGGAAGGCGACTGGAGTGCCATGTCCGGTTTTCAACAAACCATGCAAAT
GCTGAATGAGGGCATCGTTCCCACTGCGATGCTGGTTGCCAACGATCAGATGGCGCTGGGCGCAATGCGC
GCCATTACCGAGTCCGGGCTGCGCGTTGGTGCGGATATCTCGGTAGTGGGATACGACGATACCGAAGACA
GCTCATGTTATATCCCGCCGTTAACCACCATCAAACAGGATTTTCGCCTGCTGGGGCAAACCAGCGTGGA
CCGCTTGCTGCAACTCTCTCAGGGCCAGGCGGTGAAGGGCAATCAGCTGTTGCCCGTCTCACTGGTGAAA
AGAAAAACCACCCTGGCGCCCAATACGCAAACCGCCTCTCCCCGCGCGTTGGCCGATTCATTAATGCAGC
TGGCACGACAGGTTTCCCGACTGGAAAGCGGGCAGTGAGCGCAACGCAATTAATGTAAGTTAGCTCACTC
ATTAGGCACAATTCTCATGTTTGACAGCTTATCATCGACTGCACGGTGCACCAATGCTTCTGGCGTCAGG
CAGCCATCGGAAGCTGTGGTATGGCTGTGCAGGTCGTAAATCACTGCATAATTCGTGTCGCTCAAGGCGC
ACTCCCGTTCTGGATAATGTTTTTTGCGCCGACATCATAACGGTTCTGGCAAATATTCTGAAATGAGCTG
Features (pLannotate 1.2.2; 21 found; start..end, strand, type, name):
      1..29      +  promoter       tac promoter: strong E. coli promoter; hybrid between the trp and lac UV5 promoters
     37..53      +  protein_bind   lac operator: The lac repressor binds to the lac operator to inhibit transcription in E. coli. This inhibition can be relieved by adding lactose or isopropyl-β-D-thiogalactopyranoside (IPTG). lac repressor encoded by lacI
    138..155     +  CDS            6xHis: 6xHis affinity tag
    171..824     +  CDS            GST26_SCHJA: Experimental evidence at protein level: Swiss-Prot protein existence level 1. GST isoenzymes appear to play a central role in the parasite detoxification system. Other functions are also suspected including a role in increasing the solubility of haematin in the parasite gut. From Schistosoma japonicum (Blood fluke).
    906..1223    +  CDS            PREX2 (fragment): PREX2_HUMAN - Also known as DEPDC2. Experimental evidence at protein level: Swiss-Prot protein existence level 1. Functions as a RAC1 guanine nucleotide exchange factor (GEF), activating Rac proteins by exchanging bound GDP for free GTP. Its activity is synergistically activated by phosphatidylinositol 3,4,5- trisphosphate and the beta gamma subunits of heterotrimeric G protein. Mediates the activation of RAC1 in a PI3K-dependent manner. May be an important mediator of Rac signaling, acting directly downstream of both G protein-coupled receptors and phosphoinositide 3-kinase. From Homo sapiens
   1239..1286    +  terminator     fd terminator (sequence withheld): central terminator from bacteriophage fd (Otsuka and Kunisawa, 1982)
   1291..1503    +  CDS            M13 gene III (fragment) (sequence partly withheld): pIII; III; minor coat protein
   1518..1988    +  CDS            M13 gene III (fragment) (sequence partly withheld): pIII; III; minor coat protein
   2010..2080    +  CDS            TcR (fragment): tetracycline efflux protein; tet; confers resistance to tetracycline
   2322..2702    -  CDS            YPB1_ECOLX: Protein predicted: Swiss-Prot protein existence level 4. From Escherichia coli.
   2719..2870    +  CDS            rop (fragment): Rop protein, which maintains plasmids at low copy number; rop
   2906..3334    -  rep_origin     f1 ori (sequence partly withheld): f1 bacteriophage origin of replication; arrow indicates direction of (+) strand synthesis
   3343..3382    +  CDS            rop (fragment): Rop protein, which maintains plasmids at low copy number; rop
   3484..3624    +  misc_feature   bom: basis of mobility region from pBR322
   3810..4397    -  rep_origin     ori: high-copy-number ColE1/pMB1/pBR322/pUC origin of replication
   4568..5428    -  CDS            AmpR: β-lactamase; bla; confers resistance to ampicillin, carbenicillin, and related antibiotics
   5429..5533    -  promoter       AmpR promoter: bla
   5642..5719    +  promoter       lacIq promoter: lacI (mutant); In the lacIq allele, a single base change in the promoter boosts expression of the lacI gene about 10-fold.
   5720..6802    +  CDS            lacI: lac repressor; lacI; The lac repressor binds to the lac operator to inhibit transcription in E. coli. This inhibition can be relieved by adding lactose or isopropyl-β-D-thiogalactopyranoside (IPTG).
   6815..6836    +  protein_bind   CAP binding site: CAP binding activates transcription in the presence of cAMP. E. coli catabolite activator protein
   6855..6872    +  promoter       tet promoter (fragment): E. coli promoter for tetracycline efflux protein gene
