[The description below was written by a language model from this plasmid's Addgene catalogue record and pLannotate feature annotations shown in this document.]
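Description:
pHH0103_PREX2_DEP is a bacterial expression plasmid (about 7.0 kb) built on the pHH0103 backbone for producing and purifying the DEP domain region of human PREX2, a Rac guanine nucleotide exchange factor. The insert covers amino acids 369–474 and was cloned between SfiI and NotI sites. In the annotated sequence it lies downstream of a 6xHis tag and Schistosoma japonicum glutathione S-transferase. This arrangement suggests an N-terminally His- and GST-tagged fusion that can be captured by either metal-affinity or glutathione resin, although the reading frame across the junctions is not explicitly annotated. Transcription is driven by the strong hybrid tac promoter with an adjacent lac operator. The plasmid also carries its own lacI gene under the lacIq promoter, so expression is held off by abundant repressor and is induced with IPTG. A bacteriophage fd terminator follows the PREX2 fragment.

The plasmid replicates in E. coli from a ColE1/pBR322-type origin and is selected with ampicillin through the β-lactamase gene. It also contains the pBR322 bom region and an f1 origin, which sits between two rop fragments and so appears to interrupt that gene. The catalogue lists the plasmid as low copy. Beyond the terminator are fragments of M13 gene III, along with remnants of the tetracycline resistance gene and its promoter. These look like leftovers from a phagemid or pBR322-derived ancestor rather than functional parts of the expression cassette, though the record does not comment on them. The construct belongs to a collection used in a large-scale survey of high-affinity ligands for peptide recognition modules, where purified tagged domains of this kind served as the protein reagents.
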