Addgene plasmid #109893: pHH0103_PREX2_DEP
Purpose: Protein expression and purification of PREX2_DEP
Depositing lab: Sachdev Sidhu. Depositing organization: University of Toronto. Publication: Large-scale survey and database of high affinity ligands for peptide recognition modules. Teyra J, Kelil A, Jain S, Helmy M, Jajodia R, Hooda Y, Gu J, D'Cruz AA, Nicholson SE, Min J, Sudol M, Kim PM, Bader GD, Sidhu SS. Mol Syst Biol. 2020 Dec;16(12):e9310. doi: 10.15252/msb.20199310. PubMed 33438817.
Backbone
  Vector backbone: pHH0103
  Vector type: Bacterial Expression
Growth in bacteria
  Bacterial resistance: Ampicillin, 100 μg/mL
  Growth temperature: 37°C
  Growth strain: DH5alpha
  Copy number: Low Copy
Gene/Insert
  Gene/Insert name: PREX2_DEP
  Species: H. sapiens (human)
  Mutation: amino acids 369-474
  Entrez Gene: PREX2 (a.k.a. 6230420N16Rik, DEP.2, DEPDC2, P-REX2, PPP1R129)
  Cloning method: Restriction Enzyme; 5′ cloning site Sfi1 (unknown if destroyed); 3′ cloning site Not1 (unknown if destroyed)
Terms and licenses: Academic/Nonprofit Terms; Industry Terms: Not Available to Industry
How to cite: pHH0103_PREX2_DEP was a gift from Sachdev Sidhu (Addgene plasmid # 109893 ; http://n2t.net/addgene:109893 ; RRID:Addgene_109893)
