>Addgene plasmid #109893 | pHH0103_PREX2_DEP | depositor partial sequence | sequence record 206845 | pHH0103_PREX2_DEP sequence 339 bps
GGCCCAGCCGGCCGGCATGGAACAAGATACGTGGGTGATGATTAGCGAACAAGGCGAAAAACTGTACAAA
ATGATGTGTCGTCAAGGCAACCTGATTAAGGATCGTAAACGCAAGCTGACCACGTTTCCGAAATGCTTCC
TGGGCAGCGAATTTGTCTCTTGGCTGCTGGAAATTGGTGAAATCCATCGTCCGGAAGAAGGCGTGCACCT
GGGTCAGGCGCTGCTGGAAAACGGCATTATCCATCACGTTACCGACAAACATCAGTTCAAGCCGGAACAA
ATGCTGTATCGTTTTCGCTACGATGACGGCACGTTCTATCCGCGCAATGAAGCGGCCGC
